Addgene plasmid #196210: GB1-A11(2-196, D40G)-Strep
Purpose: Codon-optimized bacterial expression plasmid. Expresses GB1-His6-TEV-A11(2-196, D40G)-Strep.
Depositing lab: Lalit Deshmukh. Depositing organization: University of California, San Diego (UCSD). Publication: ALS Variants of Annexin A11's Proline-Rich Domain Impair Its S100A6-Mediated Fibril Dissolution. Shihora A, Elias RD, Hammond JA, Ghirlando R, Deshmukh L. ACS Chem Neurosci. 2023 Jul 11. doi: 10.1021/acschemneuro.3c00169. PubMed 37433222.
Backbone
  Vector backbone: pET-11a
  Backbone size w/o insert (bp): 5633
  Total vector size (bp): 6527
  Vector type: Bacterial Expression
Growth in bacteria
  Bacterial resistance: Ampicillin, 100 μg/mL
  Growth temperature: 37°C
  Growth strain: DH5alpha
  Copy number: Low Copy
Gene/Insert
  Gene/Insert name: Annexin A11
  Species: H. sapiens (human)
  Insert size (bp): 894
  Mutation: D40G
  Entrez Gene: ANXA11 (a.k.a. ALS23, ANX11, CAP-50, CAP50, IBMWMA)
  Tag / fusion protein: GB1-6xHis-TEV (N terminal on insert); Strep-II tag (C terminal on insert)
Terms and licenses: Academic/Nonprofit Terms; Industry Terms: Not Available to Industry
How to cite: GB1-A11(2-196, D40G)-Strep was a gift from Lalit Deshmukh (Addgene plasmid # 196210 ; http://n2t.net/addgene:196210 ; RRID:Addgene_196210)
