[The description below was written by a language model from this plasmid's Addgene catalogue record and pLannotate feature annotations shown in this document.]
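Description:
GB1-A11(2-196, D40G)-Strep is a bacterial expression plasmid built on the pET-11a backbone, about 6.5 kb in total. It produces a fragment of human annexin A11 (ANXA11) in E. coli. It replicates from a pBR322-type ColE1/pMB1 origin and retains the bom mobilisation region and the rop gene. Rop keeps copy number down, in line with the catalogue's low-copy designation. Selection is by ampicillin through the β-lactamase gene under its own promoter. The scattered tetracycline-resistance fragments and tet promoter are non-functional remnants of the pBR322 ancestry of pET vectors.

The codon-optimised insert encodes residues 2–196 of annexin A11 carrying the D40G substitution. This region corresponds to the protein's proline-rich N-terminal domain, and the associated publication studies ALS-linked variants of it. Expression is driven by a T7 promoter followed by a lac operator and the T7 gene 10 ribosome binding site, and it ends at the T7 terminator. The plasmid-borne lacI gene supplies repressor, so transcription is IPTG-inducible in hosts that provide T7 RNA polymerase. The open reading frame begins with the GB1 domain of streptococcal protein G, commonly used as a solubility and expression enhancer. After GB1 come an annotated thrombin site, a 6xHis tag and a TEV protease cleavage site, which allow affinity purification and removal of the N-terminal fusion partner. A C-terminal Strep-II tag is recorded in the catalogue but is not annotated as such in the feature table. The short "SET1" hit downstream of the insert is probably a vector-derived partial match. The construct is intended for recombinant production and purification of the D40G annexin A11 fragment, and the publication title points to work on fibril formation and S100A6-mediated fibril dissolution.
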