Features (pLannotate 1.2.2; 22 found; start..end, strand, type, name):
    364..503     -  misc_feature   bom: basis of mobility region from pBR322
    605..796     -  CDS            rop: Rop protein, which maintains plasmids at low copy number; rop
    813..1193    +  CDS            YPB1_ECOLX: Protein predicted: Swiss-Prot protein existence level 4. From Escherichia coli.
   1435..2059    -  CDS            TcR (fragment): tetracycline efflux protein; tet; confers resistance to tetracycline
   2074..2095    -  protein_bind   CAP binding site: CAP binding activates transcription in the presence of cAMP. E. coli catabolite activator protein
   2108..3190    -  CDS            lacI: lac repressor; lacI; The lac repressor binds to the lac operator to inhibit transcription in E. coli. This inhibition can be relieved by adding lactose or isopropyl-β-D-thiogalactopyranoside (IPTG).
   3191..3268    -  promoter       lacI promoter: lacI
   3276..3555    -  CDS            TcR (fragment): tetracycline efflux protein; tet; confers resistance to tetracycline
   3577..3595    +  promoter       T7 promoter: promoter for bacteriophage T7 RNA polymerase
   3596..3620    +  protein_bind   lac operator: The lac repressor binds to the lac operator to inhibit transcription in E. coli. This inhibition can be relieved by adding lactose or isopropyl-β-D-thiogalactopyranoside (IPTG). lac repressor encoded by lacI
   3635..3657    +  RBS            RBS: efficient ribosome binding site from bacteriophage T7 gene 10 (Olins and Rangwala, 1989)
   3671..3832    +  CDS            spg (fragment): SPG1_STRSG - Experimental evidence at protein level: Swiss-Prot protein existence level 1. Binds to the constant Fc region of IgG with high affinity. From Streptococcus sp. group G.
   3833..3850    +  CDS            thrombin site: thrombin recognition and cleavage site
   3902..3920    +  CDS            capTEV™ (fragment): composite tag for in vivo biotinylation, TEV protease cleavage, and 6xHis tagging
   3938..4522    +  CDS            ANXA11 (fragment): ANX11_HUMAN - Also known as ANX11. Experimental evidence at protein level: Swiss-Prot protein existence level 1. Binds specifically to calcyclin in a calcium-dependent manner (By similarity). Required for midbody formation and completion of the terminal phase of cytokinesis. From Homo sapiens (Human).
   4557..4606    +  CDS            SET1 (fragment): solubility-enhancement tag derived from T7 phage gene 10B
   4614..4661    +  terminator     T7 terminator: transcription terminator for bacteriophage T7 RNA polymerase
   4684..4788    -  CDS            TcR (fragment): tetracycline efflux protein; tet; confers resistance to tetracycline
   4836..4864    -  promoter       tet promoter: E. coli promoter for tetracycline efflux protein gene
   4977..5081    +  promoter       AmpR promoter: bla
   5082..5942    +  CDS            AmpR: β-lactamase; bla; confers resistance to ampicillin, carbenicillin, and related antibiotics
   6113..178     +  rep_origin     ori (across the origin): high-copy-number ColE1/pMB1/pBR322/pUC origin of replication
>Addgene plasmid #196210 | GB1-A11(2-196, D40G)-Strep | addgene full sequence | sequence record 389401 | Addgene NGS Result
TCCCGAAGGGAGAAAGGCGGACAGGTATCCGGTAAGCGGCAGGGTCGGAACAGGAGAGCGCACGAGGGAG
CTTCCAGGGGGAAACGCCTGGTATCTTTATAGTCCTGTCGGGTTTCGCCACCTCTGACTTGAGCGTCGAT
TTTTGTGATGCTCGTCAGGGGGGCGGAGCCTATGGAAAAACGCCAGCAACGCGGCCTTTTTACGGTTCCT
GGCCTTTTGCTGGCCTTTTGCTCACATGTTCTTTCCTGCGTTATCCCCTGATTCTGTGGATAACCGTATT
ACCGCCTTTGAGTGAGCTGATACCGCTCGCCGCAGCCGAACGACCGAGCGCAGCGAGTCAGTGAGCGAGG
AAGCGGAAGAGCGCCTGATGCGGTATTTTCTCCTTACGCATCTGTGCGGTATTTCACACCGCAATGGTGC
ACTCTCAGTACAATCTGCTCTGATGCCGCATAGTTAAGCCAGTATACACTCCGCTATCGCTACGTGACTG
GGTCATGGCTGCGCCCCGACACCCGCCAACACCCGCTGACGCGCCCTGACGGGCTTGTCTGCTCCCGGCA
TCCGCTTACAGACAAGCTGTGACCGTCTCCGGGAGCTGCATGTGTCAGAGGTTTTCACCGTCATCACCGA
AACGCGCGAGGCAGCTGCGGTAAAGCTCATCAGCGTGGTCGTGAAGCGATTCACAGATGTCTGCCTGTTC
ATCCGCGTCCAGCTCGTTGAGTTTCTCCAGAAGCGTTAATGTCTGGCTTCTGATAAAGCGGGCCATGTTA
AGGGCGGTTTTTTCCTGTTTGGTCACTGATGCCTCCGTGTAAGGGGGATTTCTGTTCATGGGGGTAATGA
TACCGATGAAACGAGAGAGGATGCTCACGATACGGGTTACTGATGATGAACATGCCCGGTTACTGGAACG
TTGTGAGGGTAAACAACTGGCGGTATGGATGCGGCGGGACCAGAGAAAAATCACTCAGGGTCAATGCCAG
CGCTTCGTTAATACAGATGTAGGTGTTCCACAGGGTAGCCAGCAGCATCCTGCGATGCAGATCCGGAACA
TAATGGTGCAGGGCGCTGACTTCCGCGTTTCCAGACTTTACGAAACACGGAAACCGAAGACCATTCATGT
TGTTGCTCAGGTCGCAGACGTTTTGCAGCAGCAGTCGCTTCACGTTCGCTCGCGTATCGGTGATTCATTC
TGCTAACCAGTAAGGCAACCCCGCCAGCCTAGCCGGGTCCTCAACGACAGGAGCACGATCATGCGCACCC
GTGGCCAGGACCCAACGCTGCCCGAGATGCGCCGCGTGCGGCTGCTGGAGATGGCGGACGCGATGGATAT
GTTCTGCCAAGGGTTGGTTTGCGCATTCACAGTTCTCCGCAAGAATTGATTGGCTCCAATTCTTGGAGTG
GTGAATCCGTTAGCGAGGTGCCGCCGGCTTCCATTCAGGTCGAGGTGGCCCGGCTCCATGCACCGCGACG
CAACGCGGGGAGGCAGACAAGGTATAGGGCGGCGCCTACAATCCATGCCAACCCGTTCCATGTGCTCGCC
GAGGCGGCATAAATCGCCGTGACGATCAGCGGTCCAATGATCGAAGTTAGGCTGGTAAGAGCCGCGAGCG
ATCCTTGAAGCTGTCCCTGATGGTCGTCATCTACCTGCCTGGACAGCATGGCCTGCAACGCGGGCATCCC
GATGCCGCCGGAAGCGAGAAGAATCATAATGGGGAAGGCCATCCAGCCTCGCGTCGCGAACGCCAGCAAG
ACGTAGCCCAGCGCGTCGGCCGCCATGCCGGCGATAATGGCCTGCTTCTCGCCGAAACGTTTGGTGGCGG
GACCAGTGACGAAGGCTTGAGCGAGGGCGTGCAAGATTCCGAATACCGCAAGCGACAGGCCGATCATCGT
CGCGCTCCAGCGAAAGCGGTCCTCGCCGAAAATGACCCAGAGCGCTGCCGGCACCTGTCCTACGAGTTGC
ATGATAAAGAAGACAGTCATAAGTGCGGCGACGATAGTCATGCCCCGCGCCCACCGGAAGGAGCTGACTG
GGTTGAAGGCTCTCAAGGGCATCGGTCGAGATCCCGGTGCCTAATGAGTGAGCTAACTTACATTAATTGC
GTTGCGCTCACTGCCCGCTTTCCAGTCGGGAAACCTGTCGTGCCAGCTGCATTAATGAATCGGCCAACGC
GCGGGGAGAGGCGGTTTGCGTATTGGGCGCCAGGGTGGTTTTTCTTTTCACCAGTGAGACGGGCAACAGC
TGATTGCCCTTCACCGCCTGGCCCTGAGAGAGTTGCAGCAAGCGGTCCACGCTGGTTTGCCCCAGCAGGC
GAAAATCCTGTTTGATGGTGGTTAACGGCGGGATATAACATGAGCTGTCTTCGGTATCGTCGTATCCCAC
TACCGAGATATCCGCACCAACGCGCAGCCCGGACTCGGTAATGGCGCGCATTGCGCCCAGCGCCATCTGA
TCGTTGGCAACCAGCATCGCAGTGGGAACGATGCCCTCATTCAGCATTTGCATGGTTTGTTGAAAACCGG
ACATGGCACTCCAGTCGCCTTCCCGTTCCGCTATCGGCTGAATTTGATTGCGAGTGAGATATTTATGCCA
GCCAGCCAGACGCAGACGCGCCGAGACAGAACTTAATGGGCCCGCTAACAGCGCGATTTGCTGGTGACCC
AATGCGACCAGATGCTCCACGCCCAGTCGCGTACCGTCTTCATGGGAGAAAATAATACTGTTGATGGGTG
TCTGGTCAGAGACATCAAGAAATAACGCCGGAACATTAGTGCAGGCAGCTTCCACAGCAATGGCATCCTG
GTCATCCAGCGGATAGTTAATGATCAGCCCACTGACGCGTTGCGCGAGAAGATTGTGCACCGCCGCTTTA
CAGGCTTCGACGCCGCTTCGTTCTACCATCGACACCACCACGCTGGCACCCAGTTGATCGGCGCGAGATT
TAATCGCCGCGACAATTTGCGACGGCGCGTGCAGGGCCAGACTGGAGGTGGCAACGCCAATCAGCAACGA
CTGTTTGCCCGCCAGTTGTTGTGCCACGCGGTTGGGAATGTAATTCAGCTCCGCCATCGCCGCTTCCACT
TTTTCCCGCGTTTTCGCAGAAACGTGGCTGGCCTGGTTCACCACGCGGGAAACGGTCTGATAAGAGACAC
CGGCATACTCTGCGACATCGTATAACGTTACTGGTTTCACATTCACCACCCTGAATTGACTCTCTTCCGG
GCGCTATCATGCCATACCGCGAAAGGTTTTGCGCCATTCGATGGTGTCCGGGATCTCGACGCTCTCCCTT
ATGCGACTCCTGCATTAGGAAGCAGCCCAGTAGTAGGTTGAGGCCGTTGAGCACCGCCGCCGCAAGGAAT
GGTGCATGCAAGGAGATGGCGCCCAACAGTCCCCCGGCCACGGGGCCTGCCACCATACCCACGCCGAAAC
AAGCGCTCATGAGCCCGAAGTGGCGAGCCCGATCTTCCCCATCGGTGATGTCGGCGATATAGGCGCCAGC
AACCGCACCTGTGGCGCCGGTGATGCCGGCCACGATGCGTCCGGCGTAGAGGATCGAGATCTCGATCCCG
CGAAATTAATACGACTCACTATAGGGGAATTGTGAGCGGATAACAATTCCCCTCTAGAAATAATTTTGTT
TAACTTTAAGAAGGAGATATACATATGCAGTATAAACTGGCGCTGAACGGCAAAACCCTGAAAGGCGAAA
CCACCACCGAAGCGGTGGATGCGGCGACCGCGGAAAAAGTGTTTAAACAGTATGCGAACGATAACGGCGT
GGATGGCGAATGGACCTATGATGATGCGACCAAAACCTTTACCGTGACCGAACTGGTGCCGCGCGGCAGC
ATTGAAGGCCGCATTCGCGAAAACCTGAAAGATAGCGGCCTGTTTCTGGAACATCATCATCATCATCATG
AAAACCTGTATTTCCAATCTTATCCGGGCTATCCGCCGCCACCGGGTGGGTATCCGCCGGCGGCACCGGG
CGGTGGTCCGTGGGGCGGTGCGGCGTATCCGCCGCCTCCGTCTATGCCGCCGATTGGCCTGGGGAACGTG
GCGACCTATGCGGGTCAGTTTAACCAAGATTATCTGAGCGGCATGGCGGCGAACATGAGCGGCACCTTTG
GCGGTGCAAACATGCCGAACTTGTACCCGGGCGCTCCGGGTGCGGGGTACCCGCCGGTACCACCTGGTGG
GTTTGGGCAGCCGCCGAGCGCGCAACAGCCTGTTCCGCCGTACGGGATGTACCCGCCGCCGGGCGGCAAC
CCACCGAGCCGCATGCCGTCATATCCACCGTACCCTGGGGCACCGGTCCCTGGTCAACCGATGCCACCGC
CTGGGCAACAACCGCCGGGTGCTTACCCGGGTCAGCCGCCTGTTACGTATCCTGGTCAGCCGCCGGTGCC
GCTCCCGGGTCAACAGCAACCGGTGCCATCATACCCGGGCTACCCGGGCAGCGGCACCGTAACTCCGGCG
GTGCCGCCGACGCAGTTCGGCAGCAGAGGCACCATCACCGACTGGAGCCATCCGCAGTTTGAAAAATAAG
GATCCGGCTGCTAACAAAGCCCGAAAGGAAGCTGAGTTGGCTGCTGCCACCGCTGAGCAATAACTAGCAT
AACCCCTTGGGGCCTCTAAACGGGTCTTGAGGGGTTTTTTGCTGAAAGGAGGAACTATATCCGGATATCC
CGCAAGAGGCCCGGCAGTACCGGCATAACCAAGCCTATGCCTACAGCATCCAGGGTGACGGTGCCGAGGA
TGACGATGAGCGCATTGTTAGATTTCATACACGGTGCCTGACTGCGTTAGCAATTTAACTGTGATAAACT
ACCGCATTAAAGCTTATCGATGATAAGCTGTCAAACATGAGAATTCTTGAAGACGAAAGGGCCTCGTGAT
ACGCCTATTTTTATAGGTTAATGTCATGATAATAATGGTTTCTTAGACGTCAGGTGGCACTTTTCGGGGA
AATGTGCGCGGAACCCCTATTTGTTTATTTTTCTAAATACATTCAAATATGTATCCGCTCATGAGACAAT
AACCCTGATAAATGCTTCAATAATATTGAAAAAGGAAGAGTATGAGTATTCAACATTTCCGTGTCGCCCT
TATTCCCTTTTTTGCGGCATTTTGCCTTCCTGTTTTTGCTCACCCAGAAACGCTGGTGAAAGTAAAAGAT
GCTGAAGATCAGTTGGGTGCACGAGTGGGTTACATCGAACTGGATCTCAACAGCGGTAAGATCCTTGAGA
GTTTTCGCCCCGAAGAACGTTTTCCAATGATGAGCACTTTTAAAGTTCTGCTATGTGGCGCGGTATTATC
CCGTGTTGACGCCGGGCAAGAGCAACTCGGTCGCCGCATACACTATTCTCAGAATGACTTGGTTGAGTAC
TCACCAGTCACAGAAAAGCATCTTACGGATGGCATGACAGTAAGAGAATTATGCAGTGCTGCCATAACCA
TGAGTGATAACACTGCGGCCAACTTACTTCTGACAACGATCGGAGGACCGAAGGAGCTAACCGCTTTTTT
GCACAACATGGGGGATCATGTAACTCGCCTTGATCGTTGGGAACCGGAGCTGAATGAAGCCATACCAAAC
GACGAGCGTGACACCACGATGCCTGCAGCAATGGCAACAACGTTGCGCAAACTATTAACTGGCGAACTAC
TTACTCTAGCTTCCCGGCAACAATTAATAGACTGGATGGAGGCGGATAAAGTTGCAGGACCACTTCTGCG
CTCGGCCCTTCCGGCTGGCTGGTTTATTGCTGATAAATCTGGAGCCGGTGAGCGTGGGTCTCGCGGTATC
ATTGCAGCACTGGGGCCAGATGGTAAGCCCTCCCGTATCGTAGTTATCTACACGACGGGGAGTCAGGCAA
CTATGGATGAACGAAATAGACAGATCGCTGAGATAGGTGCCTCACTGATTAAGCATTGGTAACTGTCAGA
CCAAGTTTACTCATATATACTTTAGATTGATTTAAAACTTCATTTTTAATTTAAAAGGATCTAGGTGAAG
ATCCTTTTTGATAATCTCATGACCAAAATCCCTTAACGTGAGTTTTCGTTCCACTGAGCGTCAGACCCCG
TAGAAAAGATCAAAGGATCTTCTTGAGATCCTTTTTTTCTGCGCGTAATCTGCTGCTTGCAAACAAAAAA
ACCACCGCTACCAGCGGTGGTTTGTTTGCCGGATCAAGAGCTACCAACTCTTTTTCCGAAGGTAACTGGC
TTCAGCAGAGCGCAGATACCAAATACTGTCCTTCTAGTGTAGCCGTAGTTAGGCCACCACTTCAAGAACT
CTGTAGCACCGCCTACATACCTCGCTCTGCTAATCCTGTTACCAGTGGCTGCTGCCAGTGGCGATAAGTC
GTGTCTTACCGGGTTGGACTCAAGACGATAGTTACCGGATAAGGCGCAGCGGTCGGGCTGAACGGGGGGT
TCGTGCACACAGCCCAGCTTGGAGCGAACGACCTACACCGAACTGAGATACCTACAGCGTGAGCTATGAG
AAAGCGCCACGCT
