>Addgene plasmid #196210 | GB1-A11(2-196, D40G)-Strep | depositor partial sequence | sequence record 380576 | Insert
CATATGCAGTATAAACTGGCGCTGAACGGCAAAACCCTGAAAGGCGAAACCACCACCGAAGCGGTGGATG
CGGCGACCGCGGAAAAAGTGTTTAAACAGTATGCGAACGATAACGGCGTGGATGGCGAATGGACCTATGA
TGATGCGACCAAAACCTTTACCGTGACCGAACTGGTGCCGCGCGGCAGCATTGAAGGCCGCATTCGCGAA
AACCTGAAAGATAGCGGCCTGTTTCTGGAACATCATCATCATCATCATGAAAACCTGTATTTCCAATCTT
ATCCGGGCTATCCGCCGCCACCGGGTGGGTATCCGCCGGCGGCACCGGGCGGTGGTCCGTGGGGCGGTGC
GGCGTATCCGCCGCCTCCGTCTATGCCGCCGATTGGCCTGGGGAACGTGGCGACCTATGCGGGTCAGTTT
AACCAAGATTATCTGAGCGGCATGGCGGCGAACATGAGCGGCACCTTTGGCGGTGCAAACATGCCGAACT
TGTACCCGGGCGCTCCGGGTGCGGGGTACCCGCCGGTACCACCTGGTGGGTTTGGGCAGCCGCCGAGCGC
GCAACAGCCTGTTCCGCCGTACGGGATGTACCCGCCGCCGGGCGGCAACCCACCGAGCCGCATGCCGTCA
TATCCACCGTACCCTGGGGCACCGGTCCCTGGTCAACCGATGCCACCGCCTGGGCAACAACCGCCGGGTG
CTTACCCGGGTCAGCCGCCTGTTACGTATCCTGGTCAGCCGCCGGTGCCGCTCCCGGGTCAACAGCAACC
GGTGCCATCATACCCGGGCTACCCGGGCAGCGGCACCGTAACTCCGGCGGTGCCGCCGACGCAGTTCGGC
AGCAGAGGCACCATCACCGACTGGAGCCATCCGCAGTTTGAAAAATAAGGATCC
